Addgene plasmid #239353: Mirror GFP[ENE(WT)-mascRNA(mut 8356-8370)](pAVA3874)
Purpose: Expresses TEV protease and tandemly-repeated GFP fluorescent proteins to amplify the fluorescence signal produced by a single transcription unit of MALAT1 ENE(WT)-mascRNA(mut 8356-8370) reporter.
Depositing lab: Andrei Alexandrov. Depositing organization: Clemson University. Publication: Identification of human pathways acting on nuclear non-coding RNAs using the Mirror forward genetic approach. Che R, Panah M, Mirani B, Knowles K, Ostapovich A, Majumdar D, Chen X, DeSimone J, White W, Noonan M, Luo H, Alexandrov A. Nat Commun. 2025 May 22;16(1):4741. doi: 10.1038/s41467-025-59998-3. PubMed 40399278.
Backbone
  Vector backbone: Fireworks GFP[PTC-] (AVA2598)
  Vector type: Mammalian Expression
  Selectable markers: ATG-lacking-PuroR
Growth in bacteria
  Bacterial resistance: Ampicillin, 100 μg/mL
  Growth temperature: 37°C
  Growth strain: DH5alpha
  Copy number: Low Copy
Gene/Insert
  Gene/Insert name: MALAT1 ENE(WT)-mascRNA(mut 8356-8370)
  Species: H. sapiens (human)
  Mutation: MALAT1 ENE(WT)-mascRNA(mut 8356-8370: ctacgaccaccaacc)
Terms and licenses: Academic/Nonprofit Terms; Industry Terms: Not Available to Industry
Depositor comments: Please visit https://doi.org/10.1101/2024.09.26.615073 for bioRxiv preprint.
How to cite: Mirror GFP[ENE(WT)-mascRNA(mut 8356-8370)](pAVA3874) was a gift from Andrei Alexandrov (Addgene plasmid # 239353 ; http://n2t.net/addgene:239353 ; RRID:Addgene_239353)
