[The description below was written by a language model from this plasmid's Addgene catalogue record and pLannotate feature annotations shown in this document.]
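Description:
Mirror GFP[ENE(WT)-mascRNA(mut 8356-8370)] (pAVA3874) is an 11.6 kb mammalian expression reporter plasmid built on the Fireworks GFP[PTC-] backbone. It is maintained in E. coli through a ColE1/pUC-type origin and an ampicillin resistance gene; the catalogue lists it as low copy, although the origin is annotated as a high-copy type. For mammalian cells it carries an FRT site immediately upstream of a puromycin resistance coding sequence that lacks its own start codon, preceded by an ornithine decarboxylase-derived destabilising segment and followed by a bGH polyadenylation signal. This layout is typical of Flp-mediated single-copy integration, where the marker becomes functional only after recombination into a genomic FRT locus that supplies a promoter and ATG, though the record does not state this explicitly.

The reporter unit is driven by the EF-1α core promoter with its intron A and encodes five tandem EGFP copies followed by TEV protease, a degron-type fragment and human β-globin sequence with a truncated intron. According to the stated purpose, the protease and the repeated GFPs work together to amplify the fluorescence obtained from a single transcription unit, presumably by the protease cleaving the polyprotein into individual fluorescent proteins. The insert is the human MALAT1 3′-end module, comprising the wild-type ENE triple-helix stabilising element and a mascRNA segment mutated across positions 8356–8370. It is not annotated in the feature table, but probably lies in the unannotated gap between the β-globin and bGH poly(A) annotations. GFP output therefore reports on the processing and stability conferred by this nuclear non-coding RNA element. The construct was made for the Mirror forward genetic approach to identify human pathways acting on such RNAs.
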