Features (pLannotate 1.2.2; 27 found; start..end, strand, type, name):
    127..715     +  rep_origin     ori: high-copy-number ColE1/pMB1/pBR322/pUC origin of replication
    898..990     +  CDS            lacI (fragment): lac repressor; lacI; The lac repressor binds to the lac operator to inhibit transcription in E. coli. This inhibition can be relieved by adding lactose or isopropyl-β-D-thiogalactopyranoside (IPTG).
   1003..1024    +  protein_bind   CAP binding site: CAP binding activates transcription in the presence of cAMP. E. coli catabolite activator protein
   1187..1212    +  promoter       tet promoter (fragment): E. coli promoter for tetracycline efflux protein gene
   1481..1692    +  promoter       EF-1α core promoter: core promoter for human elongation factor EF-1α
   1693..2635    +  intron         EF-1α intron A: intron upstream of the start codon of human EF-1α
   2700..3416    +  CDS            EGFP: EGFP is a basic (constitutively fluorescent) green fluorescent protein published in 1996, derived from Aequorea victoria. It is reported to be a rapidly-maturing weak dimer with moderate acid sensitivity.
   3450..4166    +  CDS            EGFP: EGFP is a basic (constitutively fluorescent) green fluorescent protein published in 1996, derived from Aequorea victoria. It is reported to be a rapidly-maturing weak dimer with moderate acid sensitivity.
   4200..4916    +  CDS            EGFP: EGFP is a basic (constitutively fluorescent) green fluorescent protein published in 1996, derived from Aequorea victoria. It is reported to be a rapidly-maturing weak dimer with moderate acid sensitivity.
   4950..5666    +  CDS            EGFP: EGFP is a basic (constitutively fluorescent) green fluorescent protein published in 1996, derived from Aequorea victoria. It is reported to be a rapidly-maturing weak dimer with moderate acid sensitivity.
   5700..6416    +  CDS            EGFP: EGFP is a basic (constitutively fluorescent) green fluorescent protein published in 1996, derived from Aequorea victoria. It is reported to be a rapidly-maturing weak dimer with moderate acid sensitivity.
   6438..7145    +  CDS            TEV protease: tobacco etch virus protease (Kapust et al., 2001)
   7206..7325    +  CDS            d1EGFP (fragment): EGFP destabilized by fusion to a mutated version of residues 422-461 of mouse ornithine decarboxylase, giving an in vivo half-life of ~1 hour mammalian codon-optimized
   7329..7643    +  CDS            HBB (fragment): HBB_HUMAN - Experimental evidence at protein level: Swiss-Prot protein existence level 1. [Spinorphin]: functions as an endogenous inhibitor of enkephalin-degrading enzymes such as DPP3, and as a selective antagonist of the P2RX3 receptor which is involved in pain signaling, these properties implicate it as a regulator of pain and inflammation. From Homo sapiens (Human).
   7644..7732    +  intron         β-globin intron (fragment): internally truncated intron from human β-globin
   8103..8494    +  intron         β-globin intron (fragment): internally truncated intron from human β-globin
   8498..8620    +  CDS            HBB: HBB_COLGU - Experimental evidence at transcript level: Swiss-Prot protein existence level 2. Involved in oxygen transport from the lung to the various peripheral tissues. From Colobus guereza (Mantled guereza) (Eastern black-and-white colobus monkey).
   8630..8716    +  polyA_signal   β-globin poly(A) (fragment): human β-globin polyadenylation signal
   8913..9137    +  polyA_signal   bGH poly(A) signal: bovine growth hormone polyadenylation signal
   9141..9162    +  promoter       SV40 promoter (fragment): SV40 enhancer and early promoter
   9183..9417    +  rep_origin     f1 ori (fragment) (sequence partly withheld): f1 bacteriophage origin of replication; arrow indicates direction of (+) strand synthesis
   9530..9577    +  protein_bind   FRT: FLP-mediated recombination occurs in the 8-bp core sequence TCTAGAAA (Turan and Bode, 2011). FLP recombinase from the Saccharomyces cerevisiae 2μ plasmid
   9612..9731    +  CDS            d1EGFP (fragment): EGFP destabilized by fusion to a mutated version of residues 422-461 of mouse ornithine decarboxylase, giving an in vivo half-life of ~1 hour mammalian codon-optimized
   9753..10349   +  CDS            PuroR (fragment): puromycin N-acetyltransferase; pac from Streptomyces; confers resistance to puromycin
  10375..10582   +  polyA_signal   bGH poly(A) signal: bovine growth hormone polyadenylation signal
  10614..10718   +  promoter       AmpR promoter: bla
  10719..11579   +  CDS            AmpR: β-lactamase; bla; confers resistance to ampicillin, carbenicillin, and related antibiotics
>Addgene plasmid #239353 | Mirror GFP[ENE(WT)-mascRNA(mut 8356-8370)](pAVA3874) | addgene full sequence | sequence record 484638
ACTTCATTTTTAATTTAAAAGGATCTAGGTGAAGATCCTTTTTGATAATCTCATGACCAAAATCCCTTAA
CGTGAGTTTTCGTTCCACTGAGCGTCAGACCCCGTAGAAAAGATCAAAGGATCTTCTTGAGATCCTTTTT
TTCTGCGCGTAATCTGCTGCTTGCAAACAAAAAAACCACCGCTACCAGCGGTGGTTTGTTTGCCGGATCA
AGAGCTACCAACTCTTTTTCCGAAGGTAACTGGCTTCAGCAGAGCGCAGATACCAAATACTGTTCTTCTA
GTGTAGCCGTAGTTAGGCCACCACTTCAAGAACTCTGTAGCACCGCCTACATACCTCGCTCTGCTAATCC
TGTTACCAGTGGCTGCTGCCAGTGGCGATAAGTCGTGTCTTACCGGGTTGGACTCAAGACGATAGTTACC
GGATAAGGCGCAGCGGTCGGGCTGAACGGGGGGTTCGTGCACACAGCCCAGCTTGGAGCGAACGACCTAC
ACCGAACTGAGATACCTACAGCGTGAGCTATGAGAAAGCGCCACGCTTCCCGAAGGGAGAAAGGCGGACA
GGTATCCGGTAAGCGGCAGGGTCGGAACAGGAGAGCGCACGAGGGAGCTTCCAGGGGGAAACGCCTGGTA
TCTTTATAGTCCTGTCGGGTTTCGCCACCTCTGACTTGAGCGTCGATTTTTGTGATGCTCGTCAGGGGGG
CGGAGCCTATGGAAAAACGCCAGCAACGCGGCCTTTTTACGGTTCCTGGCCTTTTGCTGGCCTTTTGCTC
ACATGTTCTTTCCTGCGTTATCCCCTGATTCTGTGGATAACCGTATTACCGCCTTTGAGTGAGCTGATAC
CGCTCGCCGCAGCCGAACGACCGAGCGCAGCGAGTCAGTGAGCGAGGAAGCGGAAGAGCGCCCAATACGC
AAACCGCCTCTCCCCGCGCGTTGGCCGATTCATTAATGCAGCTGGCACGACAGGTTTCCCGACTGGAAAG
CGGGCAGTGAGCGCAACGCAATTAATGTGAGTTAGCTCACTCATTAGGCACCCCAGGCACGCGAAGCGTT
GTTGGTTTGTAGTGCCCGGTTTCGAACCGGGGACCTTTCGCGTGTTAGGCGAACGTGATAACCACTACAC
TACGGAAACCAACGGTGCTAGACGCGTATTGTCTATTCTGACTCGGATCCGTACGAATTCTCATGTTTGA
CAGCTTATCATCGATTAGCTTTGGAGCTAAGCCAGCAATGGTAGAGGGAAGATTCTGCACGTCCCTTCCA
GGCGGCCTCCCCGTCACCACCCCCCCCAACCCGCCCCGACCGGAGCTGAGAGTAATTCATACAAAAGGAC
TCGCCCCTGCCTTGGGGAATCCCAGGGACCGTCGTTAAACTCCCACTAACGTAGAACCCAGAGATCGCTG
CGTTCCCGCCCCCTCACCCGCCCGCTCTCGTCATCACTGAGGTGGAGAAGAGCATGCGTGAGGCTCCGGT
GCCCGTCAGTGGGCAGAGCGCACATCGCCCACAGTCCCCGAGAAGTTGGGGGGAGGGGTCGGCAATTGAA
CCGGTGCCTAGAGAAAGTGGCGCGGGGTAAACTGGGAAAGTGATGTCGTGTACTGGCTCCGCCTTTTTCC
CGAGGGTGGGGGAGAACCGTATATAAGTGCAGTAGTCGCCGTGAACGTTCTTTTTCGCAACGGGTTTGCC
GCCAGAACACAGGTAAGTGCCGTGTGTGGTTCCCGCGGGCCTGGCCTCTTTACGGGTTATGGCCCTTGCG
TGCCTTGAATTACTTCCACGCCCCTGGCTGCAGTACGTGATTCTTGATCCCGAGCTTCGGGTTGGAAGTG
GGTGGGAGAGTTCGAGGCCTTGCGCTTAAGGAGCCCCTTCGCCTCGTGCTTGAGTTGAGGCCTGGCCTGG
GCGCTGGGGCCGCCGCGTGCGAATCTGGTGGCACCTTCGCGCCTGTCTCGCTGCTTTCGATAAGTCTCTA
GCCATTTAAAATTTTTGATGACCTGCTGCGACGCTTTTTTTCTGGCAAGATAGTCTTGTAAATGCGGGCC
AAGATCTGCACACTGGTATTTCGGTTTTTGGGGCCGCGGGCGGCGACGGGGCCCGTGCGTCCCAGCGCAC
ATGTTCGGCGAGGCGGGGCCTGCGAGCGCGGCCACCGAGAATCGGACGGGGGTAGTCTCAAGCTGGCCGG
CCTGCTCTGGTGCCTGGCCTCGCGCCGCCGTGTATCGCCCCGCCCTGGGCGGCAAGGCTGGCCCGGTCGG
CACCAGTTGCGTGAGCGGAAAGATGGCCGCTTCCCGGCCCTGCTGCAGGGAGCTCAAAATGGAGGACGCG
GCGCTCGGGAGAGCGGGCGGGTGAGTCACCCACACAAAGGAAAAGGGCCTTTCCGTCCTCAGCCGTCGCT
TCATGTGACTCCACGGAGTACCGGGCGCCGTCCAGGCACCTCGATTAGTTCTCGAGCTTTTGGAGTACGT
CGTCTTTAGGTTGGGGGGAGGGGTTTTATGCGATGGAGTTTCCCCACACTGAGTGGGTGGAGACTGAAGT
TAGGCCAGCTTGGCACTTGATGTAATTCTCCTTGGAATTTGCCCTTTTTGAGTTTGGATCTTGGTTCATT
CTCAAGCCTCAGACAGTGGTTCAAAGTTTTTTTCTTCCATTTCAGGTGTCGTGAAAACTCTAGCGTTTCC
GCTCTAGAACTAGTCCAGCTAGCGCTACCGGTCGCCACCATGGTGAGCAAGGGCGAGGAGCTGTTCACCG
GGGTGGTGCCCATCCTGGTCGAGCTGGACGGCGACGTAAACGGCCACAAGTTCAGCGTGTCCGGCGAGGG
CGAGGGCGATGCCACCTACGGCAAGCTGACCCTGAAGTTCATCTGCACCACCGGCAAGCTGCCCGTGCCC
TGGCCCACCCTCGTGACCACCCTGACCTACGGCGTGCAGTGCTTCAGCCGCTACCCCGACCACATGAAGC
AGCACGACTTCTTCAAGTCCGCCATGCCCGAAGGCTACGTCCAGGAGCGCACCATCTTCTTCAAGGACGA
CGGCAACTACAAGACCCGCGCCGAGGTGAAGTTCGAGGGCGACACCCTGGTGAACCGCATCGAGCTGAAG
GGCATCGACTTCAAGGAGGACGGCAACATCCTGGGGCACAAGCTGGAGTACAACTACAACAGCCACAACG
TCTATATCATGGCCGACAAGCAGAAGAACGGCATCAAGGTGAACTTCAAGATCCGCCACAACATCGAGGA
CGGCAGCGTGCAGCTCGCCGACCACTACCAGCAGAACACCCCCATCGGCGACGGCCCCGTGCTGCTGCCC
GACAACCACTACCTGAGCACCCAGTCCGCCCTGAGCAAAGACCCCAACGAGAAGCGCGATCACATGGTCC
TGCTGGAGTTCGTGACCGCCGCCGGGATCACTCTCGGCATGGACGAGCTGTACAAGGTCACTCCGTGTGA
AAACCTGTACTTCCAAGGTATGGTGAGCAAGGGCGAGGAGCTGTTCACCGGGGTGGTGCCCATCCTGGTC
GAGCTGGACGGCGACGTAAACGGCCACAAGTTCAGCGTGTCCGGCGAGGGCGAGGGCGATGCCACCTACG
GCAAGCTGACCCTGAAGTTCATCTGCACCACCGGCAAGCTGCCCGTGCCCTGGCCCACCCTCGTGACCAC
CCTGACCTACGGCGTGCAGTGCTTCAGCCGCTACCCCGACCACATGAAGCAGCACGACTTCTTCAAGTCC
GCCATGCCCGAAGGCTACGTCCAGGAGCGCACCATCTTCTTCAAGGACGACGGCAACTACAAGACCCGCG
CCGAGGTGAAGTTCGAGGGCGACACCCTGGTGAACCGCATCGAGCTGAAGGGCATCGACTTCAAGGAGGA
CGGCAACATCCTGGGGCACAAGCTGGAGTACAACTACAACAGCCACAACGTCTATATCATGGCCGACAAG
CAGAAGAACGGCATCAAGGTGAACTTCAAGATCCGCCACAACATCGAGGACGGCAGCGTGCAGCTCGCCG
ACCACTACCAGCAGAACACCCCCATCGGCGACGGCCCCGTGCTGCTGCCCGACAACCACTACCTGAGCAC
CCAGTCCGCCCTGAGCAAAGACCCCAACGAGAAGCGCGATCACATGGTCCTGCTGGAGTTCGTGACCGCC
GCCGGGATCACTCTCGGCATGGACGAGCTGTACAAGACCACTGCGTGCGAAAACCTGTACTTCCAAGGTA
TGGTGAGCAAGGGCGAGGAGCTGTTCACCGGGGTGGTGCCCATCCTGGTCGAGCTGGACGGCGACGTAAA
CGGCCACAAGTTCAGCGTGTCCGGCGAGGGCGAGGGCGATGCCACCTACGGCAAGCTGACCCTGAAGTTC
ATCTGCACCACCGGCAAGCTGCCCGTGCCCTGGCCCACCCTCGTGACCACCCTGACCTACGGCGTGCAGT
GCTTCAGCCGCTACCCCGACCACATGAAGCAGCACGACTTCTTCAAGTCCGCCATGCCCGAAGGCTACGT
CCAGGAGCGCACCATCTTCTTCAAGGACGACGGCAACTACAAGACCCGCGCCGAGGTGAAGTTCGAGGGC
GACACCCTGGTGAACCGCATCGAGCTGAAGGGCATCGACTTCAAGGAGGACGGCAACATCCTGGGGCACA
AGCTGGAGTACAACTACAACAGCCACAACGTCTATATCATGGCCGACAAGCAGAAGAACGGCATCAAGGT
GAACTTCAAGATCCGCCACAACATCGAGGACGGCAGCGTGCAGCTCGCCGACCACTACCAGCAGAACACC
CCCATCGGCGACGGCCCCGTGCTGCTGCCCGACAACCACTACCTGAGCACCCAGTCCGCCCTGAGCAAAG
ACCCCAACGAGAAGCGCGATCACATGGTCCTGCTGGAGTTCGTGACCGCCGCCGGGATCACTCTCGGCAT
GGACGAGCTGTACAAGGTCACTACGTGTGAAAACCTGTACTTCCAAGGTATGGTGAGCAAGGGCGAGGAG
CTGTTCACCGGGGTGGTGCCCATCCTGGTCGAGCTGGACGGCGACGTAAACGGCCACAAGTTCAGCGTGT
CCGGCGAGGGCGAGGGCGATGCCACCTACGGCAAGCTGACCCTGAAGTTCATCTGCACCACCGGCAAGCT
GCCCGTGCCCTGGCCCACCCTCGTGACCACCCTGACCTACGGCGTGCAGTGCTTCAGCCGCTACCCCGAC
CACATGAAGCAGCACGACTTCTTCAAGTCCGCCATGCCCGAAGGCTACGTCCAGGAGCGCACCATCTTCT
TCAAGGACGACGGCAACTACAAGACCCGCGCCGAGGTGAAGTTCGAGGGCGACACCCTGGTGAACCGCAT
CGAGCTGAAGGGCATCGACTTCAAGGAGGACGGCAACATCCTGGGGCACAAGCTGGAGTACAACTACAAC
AGCCACAACGTCTATATCATGGCCGACAAGCAGAAGAACGGCATCAAGGTGAACTTCAAGATCCGCCACA
ACATCGAGGACGGCAGCGTGCAGCTCGCCGACCACTACCAGCAGAACACCCCCATCGGCGACGGCCCCGT
GCTGCTGCCCGACAACCACTACCTGAGCACCCAGTCCGCCCTGAGCAAAGACCCCAACGAGAAGCGCGAT
CACATGGTCCTGCTGGAGTTCGTGACCGCCGCCGGGATCACTCTCGGCATGGACGAGCTGTACAAGACCA
CTTCGTGCGAAAACCTGTACTTCCAAGGTATGGTGAGCAAGGGCGAGGAGCTGTTCACCGGGGTGGTGCC
CATCCTGGTCGAGCTGGACGGCGACGTAAACGGCCACAAGTTCAGCGTGTCCGGCGAGGGCGAGGGCGAT
GCCACCTACGGCAAGCTGACCCTGAAGTTCATCTGCACCACCGGCAAGCTGCCCGTGCCCTGGCCCACCC
TCGTGACCACCCTGACCTACGGCGTGCAGTGCTTCAGCCGCTACCCCGACCACATGAAGCAGCACGACTT
CTTCAAGTCCGCCATGCCCGAAGGCTACGTCCAGGAGCGCACCATCTTCTTCAAGGACGACGGCAACTAC
AAGACCCGCGCCGAGGTGAAGTTCGAGGGCGACACCCTGGTGAACCGCATCGAGCTGAAGGGCATCGACT
TCAAGGAGGACGGCAACATCCTGGGGCACAAGCTGGAGTACAACTACAACAGCCACAACGTCTATATCAT
GGCCGACAAGCAGAAGAACGGCATCAAGGTGAACTTCAAGATCCGCCACAACATCGAGGACGGCAGCGTG
CAGCTCGCCGACCACTACCAGCAGAACACCCCCATCGGCGACGGCCCCGTGCTGCTGCCCGACAACCACT
ACCTGAGCACCCAGTCCGCCCTGAGCAAAGACCCCAACGAGAAGCGCGATCACATGGTCCTGCTGGAGTT
CGTGACCGCCGCCGGGATCACTCTCGGCATGGACGAGCTGTACAAGGAAAACCTGTACTTCCAAAGTGGA
GAAAGCTTGTTTAAGGGACCACGTGATTACAACCCGATATCGAGCACCATTTGTCATTTGACGAATGAAT
CTGATGGGCACACAACATCGTTGTATGGTATTGGATTTGGTCCCTTCATCATTACAAACAAGCACTTGTT
TAGAAGAAATAATGGAACACTGTTGGTCCAATCACTACATGGTGTATTCAAGGTCAAGAACACCACGACT
TTGCAACAACACCTCATTGATGGGAGGGACATGATAATTATTCGCATGCCTAAGGATTTCCCACCATTTC
CTCAAAAGCTGAAATTTAGAGAGCCACAAAGGGAAGAGCGCATATGTCTTGTGACAACCAACTTCCAAAC
TAAGAGCATGTCTAGCATGGTGTCAGACACTAGTTGCACATTCCCTTCATCTGATGGCATATTCTGGAAG
CATTGGATTCAAACCAAGGATGGGCAGTGTGGCAGTCCATTAGTATCAACTAGAGATGGGTTCATTGTTG
GTATACACTCAGCATCGAATTTCACCAACACAAACAATTATTTCACAAGCGTGCCGAAAAACTTCATGGA
ATTGTTGACAAATCAGGAGGCGCAGCAGTGGGTTAGTGGTTGGCGATTAAATGCTGACTCAGTATTGTGG
GGGGGCCATAAAGTTTTCATGAGCAAACCTGAAGAGCCTTTTCAGCCAGTTAAGGAAGCGACTCAACTCA
TGAATGAATTGGTGTACTCGCAAGAAAACCTGTACTTCCAAAGTATGCATAGATCACGAGATATCAGCCA
TGGCTTCCCGCCGGCGGTGGCGGCGCAGGATGATGGCACGCTGCCCATGTCTTGTGCCCAGGAGAGCGGG
ATGGACCGTCACCCTGCAGCCTGTGCTTCTGCTAGGATCAATGTGGAGCTCGTGCACCTGACTCCTGAGG
AGAAGTCTGCCGTTACTGCCCTGTGGGGCAAGGTGAACGTGGATGAAGTTGGTGGTGAGGCCCTGGGCAG
GCTGCTGGTGGTCTACCCTTGGACCCAGAGGTTCTTTGAGTCCTTTGGGGATCTGTCCACTCCTGATGCT
GTTATGGGCAACCCTAAGGTGAAGGCTCATGGCAAGAAAGTGCTCGGTGCCTTTAGTGATGGCCTGGCTC
ACCTGGACAACCTCAAGGGCACCTTTGCCACACTGAGTGAGCTGCACTGTGACAAGCTGCACGTGGATCC
TGAGAACTTCAGGGTGAGTCTATGGGACCCTTGATGTTTTCTTTCCCCTTCTTTTCTATGGTTAAGTTCA
TGTCATAGGAAGGGGATAAGTAACAGGGTACAGTTTAGAATGGGAAACAGACGAATGATTGCATCAGTGT
GGAAGTCTCAGGATCGTTTTAGTTTCTTTTATTTGCTGTTCATAACAATTGTTTTCTTTTGTTTAATTCT
TGCTTTCTTTTTTTTTCTTCTCCGCAATTTTTACTATTATACTTAATGCCTTAACATTGTGTATAACAAA
AGGAAATATCTCTGAGATACATTAAGTAACTTAAAAAAAAAACTTTACACAGTCTGCCTAGTACATTACT
ATTTGGAATATATGTGTGCTTATTTGCATATTCATAATCTCCCTACTTTATTTTCTTTTATTTTTAATTG
ATACATAATCATTATACATATTTATGGGTTAAAGTGTAATGTTTTAATATGTGTACACATATTGACCAAA
TCAGGGTAATTTTGCATTTGTAATTTTAAAAAATGCTTTCTTCTTTTAATATACTTTTTTGTTTATCTTA
TTTCTAATACTTTCCCTAATCTCTTTCTTTCAGGGCAATAATGATACAATGTATCATGCCTCTTTGCACC
ATTCTAAAGAATAACAGTGATAATTTCTGGGTTAAGGCAATAGCAATATTTCTGCATATAAATATTTCTG
CATATAAATTGTAACTGATGTAAGAGGTTTCATATTGCTAATAGCAGCTACAATCCAGCTACCATTCTGC
TTTTATTTTATGGTTGGGATAAGGCTGGATTATTCTGAGTCCAAGCTAGGCCCTTTTGCTAATCATGTTC
ATACCTCTTATCTTCCTCCCACAGCTCCTGGGCAACGTGCTGGTCTGTGTGCTGGCCCATCACTTTGGCA
AAGAATTCACCCCACCAGTGCAGGCTGCCTATCAGAAAGTGGTGGCTGGTGTGGCTAATGCCCTGGCCCA
CAAGTATCACTAAGCGGCCGCTCGCTTTCTTGCTGTCCAATTTCTATTAAAGGTTCCTTTGTTCCCTAAG
TCCAACTACTAAACTGGGGGATATTATGAAGGGCCTCGAGTAGGGTCATGAAGGTTTTTCTTTTCCTGAG
AAAACAACACGTATTGTTTTCTCAGGTTTTGCTTTTTGGCCTTTTTCTAGCTTAAAAAAAAAAAAAGCAA
AACTACGACCACCAACCCACTCCTGGTTTCCAGGACGGGGTTCAAATCCCTGCGGCGTCTTTGCTTTGAC
TCTCGAGGCTGATCAGCCTCGACTGTGCCTTCTAGTTGCCAGCCATCTGTTGTTTGCCCCTCCCCCGTGC
CTTCCTTGACCCTGGAAGGTGCCACTCCCACTGTCCTTTCCTAATAAAATGAGGAAATTGCATCGCATTG
TCTGAGTAGGTGTCATTCTATTCTGGGGGGTGGGGTGGGGCAGGACAGCAAGGGGGAGGATTGGGAAGAC
AATAGCAGGCATGCTGGGGATGCGGTGGGCTCTATGGCTTCTGAGGCGGAAAGAACCAGCTGGGGCTCTA
GGGGGTATCCCC
[124 nt withheld, positions 9183-9306]
C
[91 nt withheld, positions 9308-9398]
AGGGTGATGGTTCACGTAGGTACGCTAGCACCGTTGGTTTCCGTAGTGTAGTGGTTATCACGTTCGCCTA
ACACGCGAAAGGTCCCCGGTTCGAAACCGGGCACTACAAACCAACAACGCTGGTACCCCTAGAAGTTCCT
ATTCCGAAGTTCCTATTCTCTAGAAAGTATAGGAACTTCCTTGGCCAAAAAGCCTGAAAGATCACGAGAT
ATCAGCCATGGCTTCCCGCCGGCGGTGGCGGCGCAGGATGATGGCACGCTGCCCACGTCTTGTGCCCAGG
AGAGCGGGACGGACCGTCACCCTGCAGCCTGTGCTTCTGCTAGGATCAATGTGGAAAACCTGTACTTCCA
AGGTACCGAGTACAAGCCCACGGTGCGCCTCGCCACCCGCGACGACGTCCCCAGGGCCGTCCGCACCCTC
GCCGCCGCGTTCGCCGACTACCCCGCCACGCGCCACACCGTCGATCCGGACCGCCACATCGAGCGGGTCA
CCGAGCTGCAAGAACTCTTCCTCACGCGCGTCGGGCTCGACATCGGCAAGGTGTGGGTCGCGGACGACGG
CGCCGCGGTGGCGGTCTGGACCACGCCGGAGAGCGTCGAAGCGGGGGCGGTGTTCGCCGAGATCGGCCCG
CGCATGGCCGAGTTGAGCGGTTCCCGGCTGGCCGCGCAGCAACAGATGGAAGGCCTCCTGGCGCCGCACC
GGCCCAAGGAGCCCGCGTGGTTCCTGGCCACCGTCGGCGTCTCGCCCGACCACCAGGGCAAGGGTCTGGG
CAGCGCCGTCGTGCTCCCCGGAGTGGAGGCGGCCGAGCGCGCCGGGGTGCCCGCCTTCCTGGAGACCTCC
GCGCCCCGCAACCTCCCCTTCTACGAGCGGCTCGGCTTCACCGTCACCGCCGACGTCGAGGTGCCCGAAG
GACCGCGCACCTGGTGCATGACCCGCAAGCCCGGTGCCTGAGGTACCGCTCGCTGATCAGCCTCGACTGT
GCCTTCTAGTTGCCAGCCATCTGTTGTTTGCCCCTCCCCCGTGCCTTCCTTGACCCTGGAAGGTGCCACT
CCCACTGTCCTTTCCTAATAAAATGAGGAAATTGCATCGCATTGTCTGAGTAGGTGTCATTCTATTCTGG
GGGGTGGGGTGGGGCAGGACAGCAAGGGGGAGGATTGGGAAGACAATAGCAGGCATGCTGGGGAGTCGAC
AGGTGGCACTTTTCGGGGAAATGTGCGCGGAACCCCTATTTGTTTATTTTTCTAAATACATTCAAATATG
TATCCGCTCATGAGACAATAACCCTGATAAATGCTTCAATAATATTGAAAAAGGAAGAGTATGAGTATTC
AACATTTCCGTGTCGCCCTTATTCCCTTTTTTGCGGCATTTTGCCTTCCTGTTTTTGCTCACCCAGAAAC
GCTGGTGAAAGTAAAAGATGCTGAAGATCAGTTGGGTGCACGAGTGGGTTACATCGAACTGGATCTCAAC
AGCGGTAAGATCCTTGAGAGTTTTCGCCCCGAAGAACGTTTTCCAATGATGAGCACTTTTAAAGTTCTGC
TATGTGGCGCGGTATTATCCCGTATTGACGCCGGGCAAGAGCAACTCGGTCGCCGCATACACTATTCTCA
GAATGACTTGGTTGAGTACTCACCAGTCACAGAAAAGCATCTTACGGATGGCATGACAGTAAGAGAATTA
TGCAGTGCTGCCATAACCATGAGTGATAACACTGCGGCCAACTTACTTCTGACAACGATCGGAGGACCGA
AGGAGCTAACCGCTTTTTTGCACAACATGGGGGATCATGTAACTCGCCTTGATCGTTGGGAACCGGAGCT
GAATGAAGCCATACCAAACGACGAGCGTGACACCACGATGCCTGTAGCAATGGCAACAACGTTGCGCAAA
CTATTAACTGGCGAACTACTTACTCTAGCTTCCCGGCAACAATTAATAGACTGGATGGAGGCGGATAAAG
TTGCAGGACCACTTCTGCGCTCGGCCCTTCCGGCTGGCTGGTTTATTGCTGATAAATCTGGAGCCGGTGA
GCGTGGGTCTCGCGGTATCATTGCAGCACTGGGGCCAGATGGTAAGCCCTCCCGTATCGTAGTTATCTAC
ACGACGGGGAGTCAGGCAACTATGGATGAACGAAATAGACAGATCGCTGAGATAGGTGCCTCACTGATTA
AGCATTGGTAACTGTCAGACCAAGTTTACTCATATATACTTTAGATTGATTTAAA
